Addgene plasmid #71202: pJBL002
Purpose: (Empty Backbone) Antisense Control Plasmid
Depositing lab: Julius Lucks. Depositing organization: Cornell University. Publication: Creating small transcription activating RNAs. Chappell J, Takahashi MK, Lucks JB. Nat Chem Biol. 2015 Mar;11(3):214-20. doi: 10.1038/nchembio.1737. Epub 2015 Feb 2. PubMed 25643173.
Backbone
  Vector backbone: Custom
  Backbone manufacturer: N/A
  Backbone size (bp): 2487
  Vector type: Bacterial Expression, Synthetic Biology
  Promoter: BBa_J23119
Growth in bacteria
  Bacterial resistance: Ampicillin, 100 μg/mL
  Growth temperature: 37°C
  Growth strain: NEB Stable
  Copy number: High Copy
Gene/Insert
  Sequencing primers: 3′ ttaccgcctttgagtgagctgataccgctcgc
Terms and licenses: Academic/Nonprofit Terms; Industry Terms: Not Available to Industry
How to cite: pJBL002 was a gift from Julius Lucks (Addgene plasmid # 71202 ; http://n2t.net/addgene:71202 ; RRID:Addgene_71202)
