[The description below was written by a language model from this plasmid's Addgene catalogue record and pLannotate feature annotations shown in this document.]
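Description:
pJBL002 is a small (2,487 bp) custom bacterial expression plasmid from a synthetic biology toolkit, catalogued as an empty backbone that serves as the antisense control plasmid. It replicates in E. coli from a high-copy ColE1/pMB1-type origin and is selected with ampicillin through a β-lactamase gene (AmpR) driven by its native bla promoter. A putative bacterial terminator lies near the end of the sequence, upstream of the expression region, where it likely helps insulate that region from read-through transcription.

The expression region consists of the strong constitutive sigma-70 promoter BBa_J23119, in the variant modified to end in an SpeI site, followed by a short spacer and then a segment of the E. coli rrnB operon comprising 5S rRNA sequence and the rrnB T1 transcription terminator. No regulatory RNA or coding insert is recorded between promoter and terminator, which fits the empty-backbone designation. The automated annotation also flags an 18-nt match to a capTEV tag fragment in this interval. It is very short, and the plasmid has no recorded open reading frame there, so it is most likely an incidental sequence match (for example a histidine-tag-like stretch) rather than a functional tag.

The associated work concerns engineered small RNAs that regulate transcription. In that context, the plasmid is presumably the no-antisense control, carried alongside a target or reporter plasmid to set baseline expression when no regulatory RNA is produced. It would match the promoter, origin and resistance marker of the antisense-expressing constructs. It may also serve as the parent for cloning new small RNAs downstream of J23119, though the record does not describe specific cloning sites.
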