Features (pLannotate 1.2.2; 8 found; start..end, strand, type, name):
     16..50      +  promoter       J23119(SpeI) promoter: bacterial promoter (Registry of Standard Biological Parts BBa J23119) modified to end with an SpeI site
    115..132     +  CDS            capTEV™ (fragment): composite tag for in vivo biotinylation, TEV protease cleavage, and 6xHis tagging
    239..354     +  ncRNA          5S rRNA: Accession: RF00001 - 5S ribosomal RNA
    358..404     +  terminator     rrnB T1 terminator: transcription terminator T1 from the E. coli rrnB gene
    628..1216    -  rep_origin     ori: high-copy-number ColE1/pMB1/pBR322/pUC origin of replication
   1387..2247    -  CDS            AmpR: β-lactamase; bla; confers resistance to ampicillin, carbenicillin, and related antibiotics
   2248..2352    -  promoter       AmpR promoter: bla
   2442..2485    -  terminator     bacterial terminator: putative bacterial transcription terminator
>Addgene plasmid #71202 | pJBL002 | depositor full sequence | sequence record 127138 | pJBL002 sequence 2487 bps
GAATTCTAAAGATCTTTGACAGCTAGCTCAGTCCTAGGTATAATACTAGTGGATCTGAAGCTTGGGCCCG
AACAAAAACTCATCTCAGAAGAGGATCTGAATAGCGCCGTCGACCATCATCATCATCATCATTGAGTTTA
AACGGTCTCCAGCTTGGCTGTTTTGGCGGATGAGAGAAGATTTTCAGCCTGATACAGATTAAATCAGAAC
GCAGAAGCGGTCTGATAAAACAGAATTTGCCTGGCGGCAGTAGCGCGGTGGTCCCACCTGACCCCATGCC
GAACTCAGAAGTGAAACGCCGTAGCGCCGATGGTAGTGTGGGGTCTCCCCATGCGAGAGTAGGGAACTGC
CAGGCATCAAATAAAACGAAAGGCTCAGTCGAAAGACTGGGCCTTTCGTTTTATCTGTTGTTTGTCGGTG
AACTGGATCCTTACTCGAGTCTAGACTGCAGGCTTCCTCGCTCACTGACTCGCTGCGCTCGGTCGTTCGG
CTGCGGCGAGCGGTATCAGCTCACTCAAAGGCGGTAATACGGTTATCCACAGAATCAGGGGATAACGCAG
GAAAGAACATGTGAGCAAAAGGCCAGCAAAAGGCCAGGAACCGTAAAAAGGCCGCGTTGCTGGCGTTTTT
CCACAGGCTCCGCCCCCCTGACGAGCATCACAAAAATCGACGCTCAAGTCAGAGGTGGCGAAACCCGACA
GGACTATAAAGATACCAGGCGTTTCCCCCTGGAAGCTCCCTCGTGCGCTCTCCTGTTCCGACCCTGCCGC
TTACCGGATACCTGTCCGCCTTTCTCCCTTCGGGAAGCGTGGCGCTTTCTCATAGCTCACGCTGTAGGTA
TCTCAGTTCGGTGTAGGTCGTTCGCTCCAAGCTGGGCTGTGTGCACGAACCCCCCGTTCAGCCCGACCGC
TGCGCCTTATCCGGTAACTATCGTCTTGAGTCCAACCCGGTAAGACACGACTTATCGCCACTGGCAGCAG
CCACTGGTAACAGGATTAGCAGAGCGAGGTATGTAGGCGGTGCTACAGAGTTCTTGAAGTGGTGGCCTAA
CTACGGCTACACTAGAAGAACAGTATTTGGTATCTGCGCTCTGCTGAAGCCAGTTACCTTCGGAAAAAGA
GTTGGTAGCTCTTGATCCGGCAAACAAACCACCGCTGGTAGCGGTGGTTTTTTTGTTTGCAAGCAGCAGA
TTACGCGCAGAAAAAAAGGATCTCAAGAAGATCCTTTGATCTTTTCTACGGGGTCTGACGCTCAGTGGAA
CGAAAACTCACGTTAAGGGATTTTGGTCATGAGATTATCAAAAAGGATCTTCACCTAGATCCTTTTAAAT
TAAAAATGAAGTTTTAAATCAATCTAAAGTATATATGAGTAAACTTGGTCTGACAGTTACCAATGCTTAA
TCAGTGAGGCACCTATCTCAGCGATCTGTCTATTTCGTTCATCCATAGTTGCCTGACTCCCCGTCGTGTA
GATAACTACGATACGGGAGGGCTTACCATCTGGCCCCAGTGCTGCAATGATACCGCGAGACCCACGCTCA
CCGGCTCCAGATTTATCAGCAATAAACCAGCCAGCCGGAAGGGCCGAGCGCAGAAGTGGTCCTGCAACTT
TATCCGCCTCCATCCAGTCTATTAATTGTTGCCGGGAAGCTAGAGTAAGTAGTTCGCCAGTTAATAGTTT
GCGCAACGTTGTTGCCATTGCTACAGGCATCGTGGTGTCACGCTCGTCGTTTGGTATGGCTTCATTCAGC
TCCGGTTCCCAACGATCAAGGCGAGTTACATGATCCCCCATGTTGTGCAAAAAAGCGGTTAGCTCCTTCG
GTCCTCCGATCGTTGTCAGAAGTAAGTTGGCCGCAGTGTTATCACTCATGGTTATGGCAGCACTGCATAA
TTCTCTTACTGTCATGCCATCCGTAAGATGCTTTTCTGTGACTGGTGAGTACTCAACCAAGTCATTCTGA
GAATAGTGTATGCGGCGACCGAGTTGCTCTTGCCCGGCGTCAATACGGGATAATACCGCGCCACATAGCA
GAACTTTAAAAGTGCTCATCATTGGAAAACGTTCTTCGGGGCGAAAACTCTCAAGGATCTTACCGCTGTT
GAGATCCAGTTCGATGTAACCCACTCGTGCACCCAACTGATCTTCAGCATCTTTTACTTTCACCAGCGTT
TCTGGGTGAGCAAAAACAGGAAGGCAAAATGCCGCAAAAAAGGGAATAAGGGCGACACGGAAATGTTGAA
TACTCATACTCTTCCTTTTTCAATATTATTGAAGCATTTATCAGGGTTATTGTCTCATGAGCGGATACAT
ATTTGAATGTATTTAGAAAAATAAACAAATAGGGGTTCCGCGCACATTTCCCCGAAAAGTGCCACCTGAC
GTCTAAGAAACCATTATTATCATGACATTAACCTATAAAAATAGGCGTATCACGAGGCAGAATTTCAGAT
AAAAAAAATCCTTAGCTTTCGCTAAGGATGATTTCTG
