>Addgene plasmid #71202 | pJBL002 | addgene partial sequence | sequence record 135862 | Amp-F 5'-AAGCCCTCCCGTATCGTAGT-3'
GGAGTCAGGCAACTATGGATGAACGAAATAGACAGATCGCTGAGATAGGTGCCTCACTGATTAAGCATTG
GTAACTGTCAGACCAAGTTTACTCATATATACTTTAGATTGATTTAAAACTTCATTTTTAATTTAAAAGG
ATCTAGGTGAAGATCCTTTTTGATAATCTCATGACCAAAATCCCTTAACGTGAGTTTTCGTTCCACTGAG
CGTCAGACCCCGTAGAAAAGATCAAAGGATCTTCTTGAGATCCTTTTTTTCTGCGCGTAATCTGCTGCTT
GCAAACAAAAAAACCACCGCTACCAGCGGTGGTTTGTTTGCCGGATCAAGAGCTACCAACTCTTTTTCCG
AAGGTAACTGGCTTCAGCAGAGCGCAGATACCAAATACTGTTCTTCTAGTGTAGCCGTAGTTAGGCCACC
ACTTCAAGAACTCTGTAGCACCGCCTACATACCTCGCTCTGCTAATCCTGTTACCAGTGGCTGCTGCCAG
TGGCGATAAGTCGTGTCTTACCGGGTTGGACTCAAGACGATAGTTACCGGATAAGGCGCAGCGGTCGGGC
TGAACGGGGGGTTCGTGCACACAGCCCAGCTTGGAGCGAACGACCTACACCGAACTGAGATACCTACAGC
GTGAGCTATGAGAAAGCGCCACGCTTCCCGAAGGGAGAAAGGCGGACAGGTATCCGGTAAGCGGCAGGGT
CGGAACAGGAGAGCGCACGAGGGAGCTTCCAGGGGGAAACGCCTGGTATCTTTATAGTCCTGTCGGGTTT
CGCCACCTCTGACTTGAGCGTCGATTTTTGTGATGCTCGTCAGGGGGGCGGAGCCTGTGGAAAAACGCCA
GCAACGCGGCCTTTTTACGGTTCCTGGCCTTTTGCTGGCCTTTTGCTCACATGTTCTTTCCTGCGTTATC
CCCTGATTCTGTGGATAACCGTATTACCGCCTTTGAGTGAGCTGATACCGCTCGCCGCAGCCGAACGACC
GAGCGCAGCGAGTCAGTGAGCG
