>Addgene plasmid #71202 | pJBL002 | addgene partial sequence | sequence record 135863 | Amp-R 5'-ATAATACCGCGCCACATAGC-3'
TGCTCATCATTGGAAAACGTTCTTCGGGGCGAAAACTCTCAAGGATCTTACCGCTGTTGAGATCCAGTTC
GATGTAACCCACTCGTGCACCCAACTGATCTTCAGCATCTTTTACTTTCACCAGCGTTTCTGGGTGAGCA
AAAACAGGAAGGCAAAATGCCGCAAAAAAGGGAATAAGGGCGACACGGAAATGTTGAATACTCATACTCT
TCCTTTTTCAATATTATTGAAGCATTTATCAGGGTTATTGTCTCATGAGCGGATACATATTTGAATGTAT
TTAGAAAAATAAACAAATAGGGGTTCCGCGCACATTTCCCCGAAAAGTGCCACCTGACGTCTAAGAAACC
ATTATTATCATGACATTAACCTATAAAAATAGGCGTATCACGAGGCAGAATTTCAGATAAAAAAAATCCT
TAGCTTTCGCTAAGGATGATTTCTGGAATTCTAAAGATCTTTGACAGCTAGCTCAGTCCTAGGTATAATA
CTAGTGGATCTGAAGCTTGGGCCCGAACAAAAACTCATCTCAGAAGAGGATCTGAATAGCGCCGTCGACC
ATCATCATCATCATCATTGAGTTTAAACGGTCTCCAGCTTGGCTGTTTTGGCGGATGAGAGAAGATTTTC
AGCCTGATACAGATTAAATCAGAACGCAGAAGCGGTCTGATAAAACAGAATTTGCCTGGCGGCAGTAGCG
CGGTGGTCCCACCTGACCCCATGCCGAACTCAGAAGTGAAACGCCGTAGCGCCGATGGTAGTGTGGGGTC
TCCCCATGCGAGAGTAGGGAACTGCCAGGCATCAAATAAAACGAAAGGCTCAGTCGAAAGACTGGGCCTT
TCGTTTTATCTGTTGTTTGTCGGTGAACTGGATCCTTACTCGAGTCTAGACTGCAGGCTTCCTCGCTCAC
TGACTCGCTGCGCTCGGTCGTTCGGCTGCGGCGAGCGGTATCAGCTCACTCAAAGGCGGTAATACGGTTA
TCCACAGAATCAGGGGATAACGCAGGAAAGAACATGTGAGCAAAAGGCCAGCAAA
